>Addgene plasmid #223012 | pMB45 | addgene full sequence | sequence record 449332 | Addgene NGS Result
GTTGGCGGGTGTCGGGGCGCAGCCATGACCCAGTCACGTAGCGATAGCGGAGTGTATACTGGCTTAACTA
TGCGGCATCAGAGCAGATTGTACTGAGAGTGCACCATATGCGGTGTGAAATACCGCACAGATGCGTAAGG
AGAAAATACCGCATCAGGCGCTCTTCCGCTTCCTCGCTCACTGACTCGCTGCGCTCGGTCGTTCGGCTGC
GGCGAGCGGTATCAGCTCACTCAAAGGCGGTAATACGGTTATCCACAGAATCAGGGGATAACGCAGGAAA
GAACATGTGAGCAAAAGGCCAGCAAAAGGCCAGGAACCGTAAAAAGGCCGCGTTGCTGGCGTTTTTCCAT
AGGCTCCGCCCCCCTGACGAGCATCACAAAAATCGACGCTCAAGTCAGAGGTGGCGAAACCCGACAGGAC
TATAAAGATACCAGGCGTTTCCCCCTGGAAGCTCCCTCGTGCGCTCTCCTGTTCCGACCCTGCCGCTTAC
CGGATACCTGTCCGCCTTTCTCCCTTCGGGAAGCGTGGCGCTTTCTCATAGCTCACGCTGTAGGTATCTC
AGTTCGGTGTAGGTCGTTCGCTCCAAGCTGGGCTGTGTGCACGAACCCCCCGTTCAGCCCGACCGCTGCG
CCTTATCCGGTAACTATCGTCTTGAGTCCAACCCGGTAAGACACGACTTATCGCCACTGGCAGCAGCCAC
TGGTAACAGGATTAGCAGAGCGAGGTATGTAGGCGGTGCTACAGAGTTCTTGAAGTGGTGGCCTAACTAC
GGCTACACTAGAAGGACAGTATTTGGTATCTGCGCTCTGCTGAAGCCAGTTACCTTCGGAAAAAGAGTTG
GTAGCTCTTGATCCGGCAAACAAACCACCGCTGGTAGCGGTGGTTTTTTTGTTTGCAAGCAGCAGATTAC
GCGCAGAAAAAAAGGATCTCAAGAAGATCCTTTGATCTTTTCTACGGGGTCTGACGCTCATAAAATCATT
ATTTGCCATCCAGCTGATATCCCCTATAGTGAGTCGTATTACATGGTCATAGCTGTTTCCTGGCAGCTCT
GGCCCGTGTCTCAAAATCTCTGATGTTACATTGCACAAGATAAAAATATATCATCATGAACAATAAAACT
GTCTGCTTACATAAACAGTAATACAAGGGGTGTTATGAGCCATATTCAACGGGAAACGTCGAGGCCGCGA
TTAAATTCCAACATGGATGCTGATTTATATGGGTATAAATGGGCTCGCGATAATGTCGGGCAATCAGGTG
CGACAATCTATCGCTTGTATGGGAAGCCCGATGCGCCAGAGTTGTTTCTGAAACATGGCAAAGGTAGCGT
TGCCAATGATGTTACAGATGAGATGGTCAGACTAAACTGGCTGACGGAATTTATGCCTCTTCCGACCATC
AAGCATTTTATCCGTACTCCTGATGATGCATGGTTACTCACCACTGCGATCCCCGGAAAAACAGCATTCC
AGGTATTAGAAGAATATCCTGATTCAGGTGAAAATATTGTTGATGCGCTGGCAGTGTTCCTGCGCCGGTT
GCATTCGATTCCTGTTTGTAATTGTCCTTTTAACAGCGATCGCGTATTTCGTCTTGCTCAGGCGCAATCA
CGAATGAATAACGGTTTGGTTGATGCGAGTGATTTTGATGACGAGCGTAATGGCTGGCCTGTTGAACAAG
TCTGGAAAGAAATGCATAAACTTTTGCCATTCTCACCGGATTCAGTCGTCACTCATGGTGATTTCTCACT
TGATAACCTTATTTTTGACGAGGGGAAATTAATAGGTTGTATTGATGTTGGACGAGTCGGAATCGCAGAC
CGATACCAGGATCTTGCCATCCTATGGAACTGCCTCGGTGAGTTTTCTCCTTCATTACAGAAACGGCTTT
TTCAAAAATATGGTATTGATAATCCTGATATGAATAAATTGCAGTTTCATTTGATGCTCGATGAGTTTTT
CTAATCAGAATTGGTTAATTGGTTGTAACACTGGCAGAGCATTACGCTGACTTGACGGGACGGCGCAAGC
TCATGACCAAAATCCCTTAACGTGAGTTACGCGTCGTTCCACTGAGCGTCAGACCCCTGCCGGTAACATG
AGCAAAGTCTGCCGCCTTACAACGGCTCTCCCGCTGACGCCGTCCCGGACTGATGGGCTGCCTGTATCGA
GTGGTGATTTTGTGCCGAGCTGCCGGTCGGGGAGCTGTTGGCTGGCTGGTGGCAGGATATATTGTGGTGT
AAACAAATTGACGCTTAGACGGATTACGGGTCTCAGCGGTACGGCGGGATCATGAGCGGAGAATTAAGGG
AGTCACGTTATGACCCCCGCCGATGACGCGGGACAAGCCGTTTTACGTTTGGAACTGACAGAACCGCAAC
GTTGAAGGAGCCACTCAGCCGCGGGTTTCTGGAGTTTAATGAGCTAAGCACATACGTCAGAAACCATTAT
TGCGCGTTCAAAAGTCGCCTAAGGTCACTATCAGCTAGCAAATATTTCTTGTCAAAAATGCTCCACTGAC
GTTCCATAAATTCCCCTCGGTATCCAATTAGAGTCTCATATTCACTCTCAATCCAAATAATCTGCACCGG
ATCTTCTGGAAGCACCATGAAAAAGCCTGAACTCACCGCGACGTCTGTCGAGAAGTTTCTGATCGAAAAG
TTCGACAGCGTGTCCGACCTGATGCAGCTCTCGGAGGGCGAAGAATCTCGTGCTTTCAGCTTCGATGTAG
GAGGGCGTGGATATGTCCTGCGGGTAAATAGCTGCGCCGATGGTTTCTACAAAGATCGTTATGTTTATCG
GCACTTTGCATCGGCCGCGCTCCCGATTCCGGAAGTGCTTGACATTGGGGAGTTTAGCGAGAGCCTGACC
TATTGCATCTCCCGCCGTTCACAGGGTGTCACGTTGCAAGACCTGCCTGAAACCGAACTGCCCGCTGTTC
TACAACCGGTCGCGGAGGCTATGGATGCGATCGCTGCGGCCGATCTTAGCCAGACGAGCGGGTTCGGCCC
ATTCGGACCGCAAGGAATCGGTCAATACACTACATGGCGTGATTTCATATGCGCGATTGCTGATCCCCAT
GTGTATCACTGGCAAACTGTGATGGACGACACCGTCAGTGCGTCCGTCGCGCAGGCTCTCGATGAGCTGA
TGCTTTGGGCCGAGGACTGCCCCGAAGTCCGGCACCTCGTGCACGCGGATTTCGGCTCCAACAATGTCCT
GACGGACAATGGCCGCATAACAGCGGTCATTGACTGGAGCGAGGCGATGTTCGGGGATTCCCAATACGAG
GTCGCCAACATCTTCTTCTGGAGGCCGTGGTTGGCTTGTATGGAGCAGCAGACGCGCTACTTCGAGCGGA
GGCATCCGGAGCTTGCAGGATCGCCACGACTCCGGGCGTATATGCTCCGCATTGGTCTTGACCAACTCTA
TCAGAGCTTGGTTGACGGCAATTTCGATGATGCAGCTTGGGCGCAGGGTCGATGCGACGCAATCGTCCGA
TCCGGAGCCGGGACTGTCGGGCGTACACAAATCGCCCGCAGAAGCGCGGCCGTCTGGACCGATGGCTGTG
TAGAAGTACTCGCCGATAGTGGAAACCGACGCCCCAGCACTCGTCCGAGGGCAAAGAAATAGAAGGGCTA
AGACCTAAGCTAGCCTAGAATCCGGCCATGCTAGAGTCCGCAAAAATCACCAGTCTCTCTCTACAAATCT
ATCTCTCTCTATTTTTCTCCAGAATAATGTGTGAGTAGTTCCCAGATAAGGGAATTAGGGTTCTTATAGG
GTTTCGCTCATGTGTTGAGCATATAAGAAACCCTTAGTATGTATTTGTATTTGTAAAATACTTCTATCAA
TAAAATTTCTAATTCCTAAAACCAAAATCCAGTGACCTTGAGTGACCTAAGCTAGCCTAGTGTCGGGCGC
GGGGAGAGAGGATTTTGAGGAAATAATTAATTGAATTACTTGTATTATTGATAAAGTAATTTAGATAAGT
TGTTAGTACAACTTATTGCAACTATGGATAGACAAAAATCACTTATTTTAAGGGGAGAAGTATATAACAA
CTTATTATAAAATTTCTGAGCAGCCGGCCTCCTCCAATCAATCATAGAGAGTGGAGCCCATTCTGGAAAA
CCAAGGAACCCCCAACTTGCACTGGTGCGGTGGCCCAATTCAAAAAAAACGGGGCCCAGCAAAGTAACGC
CGTTGTAACGATTTATCAATCCAAACTCAAAAGGCGGCGAGATGCGTTTAACTCCGTGAAATTAACAAAC
CGCCAACAACTTGCAATTTGCAACTACCGTTTCCAAGAAGAACTCAACCACACAACGTATCCTATCCCAA
ACCACACGCAACTAGTGACGCGTCATAAGGACACGTGTCACAATTTGACTGGTTAATAATTTCACCGCTT
TTGCTATAAATTACCTCCAATCCCCTTAGCTTCTTCACAATTCAGTTCCCAACCCTAACAATTCTTGTTC
ATATCGCTTCTCTCTACTTTCAAGGTATGATCCAATTTCTCTCTTCTTTCTCTGTAATCCTTTCGTTGAG
TTTTGTTTCCGATCAATCATAGGTAGTTTTCTTGTTTCGAAGCATGAGATCTAGGAATTTTTTGTGATTT
TCCAAAATTGAGATCGGTTTGAAATTGAATTTTACAGCTTGAATCTCAGATCTTGTTTTATCAATGTTTT
CGATGGCTTGCGATGTAGATCTATGATAATTGTGGTTCAGTTTTGTTAGGAATCGATTTCGGTTTAGCAA
TTGCAGATTAATTAGGGTTTCCAATTGAATTCTTCAGATCCGTTATGGAATTATGTCAAATAATTTATTC
AAATTGGAAATTATTGTTAGATCCACTCTTAATCTGTTTGATCCAAGCTTCAATTAGGGTTTTCACTTGT
TTCAATTTCTTGTTATGGATTCTGATTTATCTGTTGATGTTAGATCCACTCTTAATCTGTTTGATCCAAG
CGTTAATTAGGGTTTTCACTTGTTTCAATTTCGTGTGTTGGATTCTGATTTATCTGTTGTTGATGTGATT
ACAGTCTGAACAATGCTGCAGCCTAAGAAGAAGAGAAAGGTTGGAGGAGTCGACTCGAGTGCGGCCGCCA
CCATGAGCAAGCTCGAGAAGTTTACCAACTGCTACAGCCTCTCTAAGACCCTCAGGTTCAAGGCTATCCC
TGTGGGAAAGACCCAAGAGAATATCGACAACAAGAGGCTCCTCGTCGAGGATGAGAAGAGAGCTGAAGAT
TACAAGGGCGTGAAGAAGCTCCTCGACAGGTACTACCTCAGCTTCATCAACGATGTGCTCCACAGCATCA
AGCTCAAGAACCTCAACAACTACATCAGCCTCTTCCGTAAGAAAACCAGGACCGAGAAAGAGAACAAAGA
GCTTGAGAACCTCGAGATCAACCTCCGTAAAGAGATCGCCAAGGCTTTCAAGGGAAACGAGGGATACAAG
AGCCTCTTCAAGAAGGATATTATCGAGACAATCCTGCCTGAGTTCCTGGACGATAAGGATGAGATCGCTC
TCGTGAACAGCTTCAACGGATTCACTACTGCCTTCACCGGATTCTTCAGAAACAGGGAAAACATGTTCAG
CGAAGAGGCCAAGAGCACCTCTATCGCTTTCAGATGCATCAACGAGAACCTCACGCGTTACATCAGCAAC
ATGGACATCTTCGAGAAGGTGGACGCCATCTTCGATAAGCACGAGGTGCAAGAAATCAAAGAGAAGATCC
TCAACAGCGACTACGACGTCGAGGACTTTTTTGAAGGGGAGTTCTTCAACTTCGTTCTCACCCAAGAGGG
CATCGACGTGTACAACGCTATTATCGGAGGATTCGTGACCGAGTCTGGGGAGAAGATTAAGGGACTCAAC
GAGTACATCAACCTGTACAACCAGAAAACGAAGCAGAAGCTCCCGAAGTTCAAGCCGCTCTACAAGCAGG
TTCTCTCTGATCGTGAGAGCCTCTCATTTTACGGTGAGGGTTACACCTCTGACGAGGAAGTGCTTGAGGT
TTTCCGTAACACCCTCAACAAGAACAGCGAGATCTTCTCGTCCATCAAGAAGTTGGAGAAGCTTTTCAAG
AACTTCGACGAGTACAGCAGCGCTGGGATCTTCGTTAAGAACGGACCTGCTATCAGCACCATCAGCAAGG
ATATTTTCGGCGAGTGGAACGTGATCAGGGACAAGTGGAATGCTGAGTACGATGACATCCACCTCAAGAA
GAAGGCTGTCGTCACTGAGAAGTACGAGGATGACAGGCGTAAGTCGTTCAAGAAGATCGGCTCTTTCAGC
CTCGAGCAGCTTCAAGAATACGCTGATGCTGATCTCAGCGTGGTCGAGAAGCTCAAAGAGATCATCATCC
AGAAGGTCGACGAGATCTACAAGGTGTACGGGTCCTCTGAGAAGTTGTTCGATGCTGATTTCGTCCTCGA
GAAGAGTCTGAAGAAGAACGACGCTGTCGTCGCGATCATGAAGGATTTGCTCGACAGCGTGAAGTCCTTC
GAGAACTATATCAAGGCCTTCTTCGGAGAGGGCAAAGAGACTAATAGGGACGAGTCTTTCTACGGGGATT
TCGTGCTCGCTTACGATATCCTCCTCAAGGTGGACCATATCTACGACGCCATCAGAAACTACGTGACCCA
GAAGCCTTACAGCAAGGACAAGTTCAAGTTGTACTTTCAGAACCCGCAGTTCATGGGCGGATGGGACAAA
GACAAAGAGACAGATTACAGGGCCACCATCCTCAGGTACGGGTCTAAGTACTACCTGGCCATCATGGACA
AGAAATACGCCAAGTGCCTCCAAAAGATCGACAAGGATGACGTGAACGGGAACTATGAGAAGATCAACTA
CAAGCTCCTTCCGGGACCGAACAAGATGCTTCCTAAGGTGTTCTTCAGCAAGAAATGGATGGCCTACTAC
AACCCGTCTGAGGACATCCAGAAAATCTACAAGAACGGGACCTTCAAGAAAGGCGACATGTTCAACCTCA
ACGACTGCCACAAGCTCATCGATTTCTTCAAGGACAGCATCTCGCGTTACCCGAAGTGGTCTAACGCTTA
CGACTTTAACTTCAGCGAGACAGAAAAGTACAAGGATATCGCCGGGTTCTACCGTGAGGTTGAGGAACAG
GGTTACAAGGTTAGCTTCGAGAGCGCCTCCAAGAAAGAGGTTGACAAGTTGGTCGAAGAGGGCAAGCTCT
ACATGTTCCAGATCTATAACAAGGACTTCTCCGACAAGAGCCACGGAACTCCTAACCTCCATACGATGTA
CTTCAAGCTGCTTTTCGACGAGAACAACCACGGGCAGATCAGACTTTCTGGTGGTGCTGAACTCTTCATG
CGTAGGGCCTCACTCAAGAAAGAAGAGTTGGTTGTTCACCCGGCCAACTCTCCAATCGCTAACAAGAATC
CTGACAACCCGAAAAAGACCACCACGCTGTCTTACGACGTCTACAAGGACAAAAGGTTCAGCGAGGACCA
GTACGAGCTTCATATCCCGATCGCTATCAACAAGTGCCCGAAGAACATCTTCAAGATCAATACCGAGGTG
AGGGTGCTGCTCAAGCACGATGATAACCCTTACGTGATCGGAATCGATCGTGGTGAGAGAAACCTCCTCT
ACATCGTTGTGGTGGACGGAAAGGGAAACATCGTCGAGCAGTACAGCCTGAACGAGATTATCAACAATTT
CAACGGCATCAGGATCAAGACCGACTACCACTCACTCCTCGATAAGAAAGAAAAAGAGCGTTTCGAGGCC
AGGCAGAACTGGACTTCTATCGAAAACATCAAAGAGTTGAAGGCCGGCTACATCTCTCAGGTGGTGCATA
AGATCTGCGAGCTGGTGGAAAAGTACGATGCTGTGATCGCTCTTGAGGACCTCAACTCTGGGTTCAAGAA
CAGTAGAGTGAAGGTTGAGAAGCAGGTCTACCAAAAGTTCGAGAAGATGCTCATCGACAAGCTCAACTAC
ATGGTGGACAAAAAGAGCAACCCTTGCGCTACCGGTGGTGCTCTTAAGGGATACCAGATCACGAACAAGT
TCGAGTCCTTCAAGAGCATGAGCACCCAGAACGGCTTCATCTTCTATATCCCTGCTTGGCTCACCAGCAA
GATCGATCCTTCTACTGGTTTCGTGAACCTGCTCAAGACCAAGTACACCTCGATCGCCGACAGCAAGAAG
TTCATCTCGTCTTTCGACAGGATCATGTACGTGCCGGAAGAGGATCTTTTCGAGTTCGCTCTCGACTATA
AGAACTTCAGCAGGACCGACGCCGACTACATTAAGAAGTGGAAGCTCTACTCCTACGGGAACCGTATCAG
GATCTTCCGAAATCCGAAGAAAAACAACGTGTTCGACTGGGAAGAAGTGTGCCTCACCTCTGCCTACAAA
GAACTGTTCAACAAGTACGGCATCAACTACCAGCAGGGTGATATCAGGGCTCTTTTGTGCGAGCAGAGCG
ACAAGGCATTCTACAGCTCATTCATGGCCCTCATGTCTCTCATGCTCCAGATGAGGAACTCTATCACCGG
AAGGACCGATGTGGACTTCCTTATCTCTCCGGTCAAGAACTCTGACGGGATCTTCTACGACAGCCGTAAC
TATGAGGCTCAAGAGAACGCTATCCTGCCGAAGAATGCTGATGCAAACGGGGCTTACAACATTGCGAGAA
AGGTTCTCTGGGCTATCGGGCAGTTTAAGAAAGCGGAAGATGAGAAGCTGGACAAGGTGAAGATCGCCAT
CTCCAACAAAGAGTGGCTTGAGTACGCTCAGACCTCCGTTAAGCACAAGAGGCCTGCTGCTACTAAGAAA
GCTGGTCAGGCTAAGAAGAAGAAATGAAAGGGCTAAGACCTAAGCTAGCCTAGAATCATACAGCATTCCC
AGAAAGAGAAACAGAAGAAATATACAAACTTTCATTTTGAGAGCAGCACCTCGTCTATTGATTGCAGATA
ATATGCTTCTCATTTGTATTTCCTTTTGATTATTTTTGTTTCTATCCCTTTGTTTGAGTCAATCTCAAAT
ATTCGGTCATTGTTGGTATGAAAAATCAAGCAGTTCATGTTAAGAGTCAATTTAAAATTAATATTTTTAT
ATAGAGTTGTATGTGAAATGATGTTGTGATTTGGTATATATGGATAAAGAGCTTGTCAGTTCATTTTGCT
CTCATTTTTTTGGTATCCAAATAAGAAACACAAAAGGGATATGTCCCTCTACTATCAAATATTAGTTATA
AGTATTCATGTTATACTATTCGATATTTTCTACCCCAATCGTTACCTATTTAAAAGTATTTACCCCTCCA
TCTATCAAACCCCTGGACCCAGCTTTCCTATTACATGTGGCTTCATCTTAAGCCCCCAAACCTTTTTCTT
ATTTTTGATTTTTAAAGGCTCATCTTAAAATTTATTACTCAAATTAATACCTCTTAATAACCCACCTCAA
GGACCCAGTAATTAAATATCCAATTAGCTCCAGTAATTGGGGTTCATATTAGCTCCAGTCTTAAATTTTA
AAGGCGATGATCGTATTCCTCCACTTGGTTCATTTATACTCAAAGAATACTCAATGTCTTTAGTGTTTAG
ATAACTTTTTGTAAATCATATAGATTGTTTTAACAAAAAACAATTCAATAGTAGATTTTCACATGAAAGT
TACATAAAAATTCTTTAAAATTACTTTCTCAAAAAATTGTTCCAAACATATTATCCCACAATTAAACTCA
ATCTGTTTTTCGAAACCTAAATCAAAACCAATCCAACTACCTTATATAATATATAATCAATACATTGTAA
AGAACTGCATGTTCTTTTAAATTTTGGGGGCAAAGTTATTCCGTACGTTCACACATGTACTAATAGGAGG
TAATAAATGATATGTGAAACAATCGAGGTGTAAACAAGCTAGCATTGAGCAGGCCTCCCAGCTTTCGTCC
GTATCATCGGTTTCGACAACGTTCGTCAAGTTCAATGCATCAGTTTCATTGCCCACACACCAGAATCCTA
CTAAGTTTGAGTATTATGGCATTGGAAAAGCTGTTTTCTTCTATCATTTGTTCTGCTTGTAATTTACTGT
GTTCTTTCAGTTTTTGTTTTCGGACATCAAAATGCAAATGGATGGATAAGAGTTAATAAATGATATGGTC
CTTTTGTTCATTCTCAAATTATTATTATCTGTTGTTTTTACTTTAATGGGTTGAATTTAAGTAAGAAAGG
AACTAACAGTGTGATATTAAGGTGCAATGTTAGACATATAAAACAGTCTTTCACCTCTCTTTGGTTATGT
CTTGAATTGGTTTGTTTCTTCACTTATCTGTGTAATCAAGTTTACTATGAGTCTATGATCAAGTAATTAT
GCAATCAAGTTAAGTACAGTATAGGCTTTGTCATTGGCGGAATCTTTGAGAGGGAATAAAAGAAATACTT
CCAAAAATCCATTAGAAGAACTATAAATCTTCTGGGCATGTAAATATAACGTAAAATATATGTTATGTTA
CAACCTTATTTCATTCACATTTTAATTTTTTTTCACACAATTTTTATTTAATTTTGTTTTTATCTCTATT
TTATTTTCATATGATAATACATATTATCTCTTTATTTTACTTTATGTGTCTCTTTGCTCTCACATTTTAT
TTCTTAACTAACATATTCTCATTAGCAGTAGCTATCGTAAGACTAATCTCACACAATAATTAATTATCCA
TTCTATTTATGAATTTTTATCATTTAATAATTCTTTACCTGTGCAAATTTTGAAGGAAAAAGTTTCTGAA
TATAAAATAACAATAATACTAATTAGATGTCAAATCAAATCACCCAGGCTAGACAATAGTGGTAATGAAG
AAGGCTAGAGGTAGCTCTGTGCCTCTAGGGGAGTGAGAGACGTTTTTCATTTATTGGTGTGTTGAAACTT
GAAACGTTGATGTTCTCCACAGCTCCACGTATTCTTTCGTCCTAGAACGAACTAGAGCAACATAATCTGT
CTCTTCCTGAAGCTTCATTGTTTTTCTTTCCTTCTAGCAGCATCTTCTTAACAGACGAAGAAGGGACTCA
GATGCTTGCTTGCATGCTTCCAAAGTTTGGAGCTGAGGAGACTTGTGCTATTTGAGTCTGTTTTAGCATT
CGCAAGCCCCACACCGGATAAACATACAGAAATCTGAGTGTTTATAACCAAATAGTCAGCAACAAGGTTC
GAATTTCTACTAAGTGTAGATAGGGGGACTATGTGAGTCGTAATTTCTACTAAGTGTAGATATGAGTACC
GGAATCACCAGAATTTCTACTAAGTGTAGATTTTTTTTGGCAAAAATTTTCAGATTTTTTCTTCATCTGT
AGATTTCTGGGTTTTTTTTTCCGTTTCGTGAATCATAAGTGAAGTTTTGGATGCAAATCTGCGCGAAAAA
AGTTGGACCTGCAATGAGCTTATTTAGATAGCTAAGACAAAGTGATTGGTCCGTTGTTTCAGTTCTGATT
GTCAGAGAGTTTGTTTCGAGTCGGCGACACCAATGCGTTTTGTTAACCAGATTTCGGGTAAGAAATGTAT
CGAGAGTTTGTTTCCAGACGGCTACATCATTTTCTTATGAAGGATGAAATTAGATAGACCAAAGATTGAA
ACACAACATTTCTTTCACAAAAATATAATAAACTTGATAGCATTTAGGATCAGCTGAGTGACCTAAGCTA
GCCTAGTGTCTGTCGCGGGGAGAGAGGATTTTGAGGAAATAATTAATTGAATTACTTGTATTATTGATAA
AGTAATTTAGATAAGTTGTTAGTACAACTTATTGCAACTATGGATAGACAAAAATCACTTATTTTAAGGG
GAGAAGTATATAACAACTTATTATAAAATTTCTGAGCAGCCGGCCTCCTCCAATCAATCATAGAGAGTGG
AGCCCATTCTGGAAAACCAAGGAACCCCCAACTTGCACTGGTGCGGTGGCCCAATTCAAAAAAAACGGGG
CCCAGCAAAGTAACGCCGTTGTAACGATTTATCAATCCAAACTCAAAAGGCGGCGAGATGCGTTTAACTC
CGTGAAATTAACAAACCGCCAACAACTTGCAATTTGCAACTACCGTTTCCAAGAAGAACTCAACCACACA
ACGTATCCTATCCCAAACCACACGCAACTAGTGACGCGTCATAAGGACACGTGTCACAATTTGACTGGTT
AATAATTTCACCGCTTTTGCTATAAATTACCTCCAATCCCCTTAGCTTCTTCACAATTCAGTTCCCAACC
CTAACAATTCTTGTTCATATCGCTTCTCTCTACTTTCAAGGTATGATCCAATTTCTCTCTTCTTTCTCTG
TAATCCTTTCGTTGAGTTTTGTTTCCGATCAATCATAGGTAGTTTTCTTGTTTCGAAGCATGAGATCTAG
GAATTTTTTGTGATTTTCCAAAATTGAGATCGGTTTGAAATTGAATTTTACAGCTTGAATCTCAGATCTT
GTTTTATCAATGTTTTCGATGGCTTGCGATGTAGATCTATGATAATTGTGGTTCAGTTTTGTTAGGAATC
GATTTCGGTTTAGCAATTGCAGATTAATTAGGGTTTCCAATTGAATTCTTCAGATCCGTTATGGAATTAT
GTCAAATAATTTATTCAAATTGGAAATTATTGTTAGATCCACTCTTAATCTGTTTGATCCAAGCTTCAAT
TAGGGTTTTCACTTGTTTCAATTTCTTGTTATGGATTCTGATTTATCTGTTGATGTTAGATCCACTCTTA
ATCTGTTTGATCCAAGCGTTAATTAGGGTTTTCACTTGTTTCAATTTCGTGTGTTGGATTCTGATTTATC
TGTTGTTGATGTGATTACAGTCTGAACAATGGGCAGCCACCACCACCACCACCACAGCGGAATGAGTTCA
CTGCCGTATAGGCAGCTAAGAAAATCAGGTGGCACCGGCGGCAGCGGCGGATCCATGGTGAGCAAGGGCG
AGGAGCTGTTCACCGGGGTGGTGCCCATCCTGGTCGAGCTGGACGGCGACGTAAACGGCCACAAGTTCAG
CGTGTCCGGCGAGGGCGAGGGCGATGCCACCTACGGCAAGCTGACCCTGAAGTTCATCTGCACCACCGGC
AAGCTGCCCGTGCCCTGGCCCACCCTCGTGACCACCTTCGGCTACGGCCTGATGTGCTTCGCCCGCTACC
CCGACCACATGAAGCAGCACGACTTCTTCAAGTCCGCCATGCCCGAAGGCTACGTCCAGGAGCGCACCAT
CTTCTTCAAGGACGACGGCAACTACAAGACCCGCGCCGAGGTGAAGTTCGAGGGCGACACCCTGGTGAAC
CGCATCGAGCTGAAGGGCATCGACTTCAAGGAGGACGGCAACATCCTGGGGCACAAGCTGGAGTACAACT
ACAACAGCCACAACGTCTATATCATGGCCGACAAGCAGAAGAACGGCATCAAGGTGAACTTCAAGATCCG
CCACAACATCGAGGACGGCAGCGTGCAGCTCGCCGACCACTACCAGCAGAACACCCCCATCGGCGACGGC
CCCGTGCTGCTGCCCGACAACCACTACCTGAGCTACCAGTCCAAGCTGAGCAAAGACCCCAACGAGAAGC
GCGATCACATGGTCCTGCTGGAGTTCGTGACCGCCGCCGGGATCACTCTCGGCATGGACGAGCTGTACAA
GAAGGGACTGCAGCCTAAGAAGAAGAGAAAGGTTGGAGGAGTCGACTCGAGTGCGTAAAATCGATCGTTC
AAACATTTGGCAATAAAGTTTCTTAAGATTGAATCCTGTTGCCGGTCTTGCGATGATTATCATATAATTT
CTGTTGAATTACGTTAAGCATGTAATAATTAACATGTAATGCATGACGTTATTTATGAGATGGGTTTTTA
TGATTAGAGTCCCGCAATTATACATTTAATACGCGATAGAAAACAAAATATAGCGCGCAAACTAGGATAA
ATTATCGCGCGCGGTGTCATCTATGTTACTAGATCTGAGTGACCTAAGCTAGCCTAGTGTCTGAGGCGGC
CAACAAACTATTCGTCACGTCGACAAAATTTAGAACGAACTTAATTATGATCTCAAATACATTGATACAT
ATCTCATCTAGATCTAGGTTATCATTATGTAAGAAAGTTTTGACGAATATGGCACGACAAAATGGCTAGA
CTCGATGTAATTGGTATCTCAACTCAACATTATACTTATACCAAACATTAGTTAGACAAAATTTAAACAA
CTATTTTTTATGTATGCAAGAGTCAGCATATGTATAATTGATTCAGAATCGTTTTGACGAGTTCGGATGT
AGTAGTAGCCATTATTTAATGTACATACTAATCGTGAATAGTGAATATGATGAAACATTGTATCTTATTG
TATAAATATCCATAAACACATCATGAAAGACACTTTCTTTCACGGTCTGAATTAATTATGATACAATTCT
AATAGAAAACGAATTAAATTACGTTGAATTGTATGAAATCTAATTGAACAAGCCAACCACGACGACGACT
AACGTTGCCTGGATTGACTCGGTTTAAGTTAACCACTAAAAAAACGGAGCTGTCATGTAACACGCGGATC
GAGCAGGTCACAGTCATGAAGCCATCAAAGCAAAAGAACTAATCCAAGGGCTGAGATGATTAATTAGTTT
AAAAATTAGTTAACACGAGGGAAAAGGCTGTCTGACAGCCAGGTCACGTTATCTTTACCTGTGGTCGAAA
TGATTCGTGTCTGTCGATTTTAATTATTTTTTTGAAAGGCCGAAAATAAAGTTGTAAGAGATAAACCCGC
CTATATAAATTCATATATTTTCCTCTCCGCTTTGAATTGTCTCGTTGTCCTCCTCACTTTCATCAGCCGT
TTTGAATCTCCGGCGACTTGACAGAGAAGAACAAGGAAGAAGTCTAAGAGAGAAAGTAAGAGATAATCCA
GGAGATTCATTCTCCGTTTTGAATCTTCCTCAATCTCATCTTCTTCCGCTCTTTCTTTCCAAGGTAATAG
GAACTTTCTGGATCTACTTTATTTGCTGGATCTCGATCTTGTTTTCTCAATTTCCTTGAGATCTGGAATT
CGTTTAATTTGGATCTGTGAACCTCCACTAAATCTTTTGGTTTTACTAGAATCGATCTAAGTTGACCGAT
CAGTTAGCTCGATTATAGCTACCAGAATTTGGCTTGACCTTGATGGAGAGATCCATGTTCATGTTACCTG
GGAAATGATTTGTATATGTGAATTGAAATCTGAACTGTTGAAGTTAGATTGAATCTGAACACTGTCAATG
TTAGATTGAATCTGAACACTGTTTAAGGTTAGATGAAGTTTGTGTATAGATTCTTCGAAACTTTAGGATT
TGTAGTGTCGTACGTTGAACAGAAAGCTATTTCTGATTCAATCAGGGTTTATTTGACTGTATTGAACTCT
TTTTGTGTGTTTGCAGCTCATAAAAATCTGCCCACGACTCACATAGTCCCCCTCAAACACCATGGATCAT
TATCTTGATATTAGACTTAGACCTGATCCTGAATTTCCTCCTGCTCAACTTATGTCTGTTCTTTTTGGAA
AGCTTCATCAAGCTCTTGTTGCTCAAGGAGGAGATAGAATTGGAGTTTCTTTTCCTGATCTTGATGAATC
TAGATCTAGACTTGGAGAAAGACTTAGAATTCATGCTTCTGCTGATGATCTTAGAGCTCTTCTTGCTAGA
CCTTGGCTTGAAGGACTTAGAGATCATCTTCAATTTGGAGAACCTGCTGTTGTTCCTCATCCTACTCCTT
ATAGACAAGTTTCTAGAGTTCAAGCTAAGTCTAATCCTGAAAGACTTAGAAGAAGATTGATGAGGAGACA
TGATCTTTCTGAAGAAGAAGCTAGAAAGAGAATTCCTGATACTGTTGCTAGAGCTCTTGATCTTCCTTTT
GTTACTCTTAGATCTCAATCTACTGGACAACATTTTAGACTTTTTATTAGACATGGACCTCTTCAAGTTA
CTGCTGAAGAAGGAGGATTTACTTGTTATGGACTTTCTAAGGGAGGATTTGTTCCTTGGTTTTGAAAGGT
TTGATGAGTACCGGAATCACCAGGGGAATCATATGAAGATGAAGATGAAATATTTGGTGTGTCAAATAAA
AAGCTTGTGTGCTTAAGTTTGTGTTTTTTTCTTGGCTTGTTGTGTTATGAATTTGTGGCTTTTTCTAATA
TTAAATGAATGTAAGATCTCATTATAATGAATAAACAAATGTTTCTATAATCCATTGTGAATGTTTTGTT
GGATCTCTTCTGCAGCATATAACTACTGTATGTGCTATGGTATGGACTATGGAATATGATTAAAGATAAG
TGAGTGACCTAAGCTAGCCTAGTGTCTCTGTCTGTGAGACCTCTGGTTTAAACTATCAGTGTTTGACAGG
ATATATTGGCGGGTAAACCTAAGAGAAAAGAGCGTTTATTAGAATAATCGGATATTTAAAAGGGCGTGAA
AAGGTTTATCCGTTCGTCCATTTGTATGTGCATGCCAACCACAGGGTTCCCCTCGGGATCAAAGTACTTT
GATCCAACCCCTCCGCTGCTATAGTGCAGTCGGCTTCTGACGTTCAGTGCAGCCTTCTTCTGAAAACGAC
ATGTCGCACAAGTCCTAAGTTACGCGACAGGCTGCCGCCCTGCCCTTTTCCTGGCGTTTTCTTGTCGCGT
GTTTTAGTCGCATAAAGTAGAATACTTGCGACTAGAACCGGAGACATTACGCCATGAACAAGAGCGCCGC
CGCTGGCCTGCTGGGCTATGCCCGCGTCAGCACCGACGACCAGGACTTGACCAACCAACGGGCCGAACTG
CACGCGGCCGGCTGCACCAAGCTGTTTTCCGAGAAGATCACCGGCACCAGGCGCGACCGCCCGGAGCTGG
CCAGGATGCTTGACCACCTACGCCCTGGCGACGTTGTGACAGTGACCAGGCTAGACCGCCTGGCCCGCAG
CACCCGCGACCTACTGGACATTGCCGAGCGCATCCAGGAGGCCGGCGCGGGCCTGCGTAGCCTGGCAGAG
CCGTGGGCCGACACCACCACGCCGGCCGGCCGCATGGTGTTGACCGTGTTCGCCGGCATTGCCGAGTTCG
AGCGTTCCCTAATCATCGACCGCACCCGGAGCGGGCGCGAGGCCGCCAAGGCCCGAGGCGTGAAGTTTGG
CCCCCGCCCTACCCTCACCCCGGCACAGATCGCGCACGCCCGCGAGCTGATCGACCAGGAAGGCCGCACC
GTGAAAGAGGCGGCTGCACTGCTTGGCGTGCATCGCTCGACCCTGTACCGCGCACTTGAGCGCAGCGAGG
AAGTGACGCCCACCGAGGCCAGGCGGCGCGGTGCCTTCCGTGAGGACGCATTGACCGAGGCCGACGCCCT
GGCGGCCGCCGAGAATGAACGCCAAGAGGAACAAGCATGAAACCGCACCAGGACGGCCAGGACGAACCGT
TTTTCATTACCGAAGAGATCGAGGCGGAGATGATCGCGGCCGGGTACGTGTTCGAGCCGCCCGCGCACAT
CTCAACCGTGCGGCTGCATGAAATCCTGGCCGGTTTGTCTGATGCCAAGCTGGCGGCCTGGCCGGCCAGC
TTGGCCGCTGAAGAAACCGAGCGCCGCCGTCTAAAAAGGTGATGTGTATTTGAGTAAAACAGCTTGCGTC
ATGCGGTCGCTGCGTATATGATGCGATGAGTAAATAAACAAATACGCAAGGGGAACGCATGAAGGTTATC
GCTGTACTTAACCAGAAAGGCGGGTCAGGCAAGACGACCATCGCAACCCATCTAGCCCGCGCCCTGCAAC
TCGCCGGGGCCGATGTTCTGTTAGTCGATTCCGATCCCCAGGGCAGTGCCCGCGATTGGGCGGCCGTGCG
GGAAGATCAACCGCTAACCGTTGTCGGCATCGACCGCCCGACGATTGACCGCGACGTGAAGGCCATCGGC
CGGCGCGACTTCGTAGTGATCGACGGAGCGCCCCAGGCGGCGGACTTGGCTGTGTCCGCGATCAAGGCAG
CCGACTTCGTGCTGATTCCGGTGCAGCCAAGCCCTTACGACATATGGGCCACCGCCGACCTGGTGGAGCT
GGTTAAGCAGCGCATTGAGGTCACGGATGGAAGGCTACAAGCGGCCTTTGTCGTGTCGCGGGCGATCAAA
GGCACGCGCATCGGCGGTGAGGTTGCCGAGGCGCTGGCCGGGTACGAGCTGCCCATTCTTGAGTCCCGTA
TCACGCAGCGCGTGAGCTACCCAGGCACTGCCGCCGCCGGCACAACCGTTCTTGAATCAGAACCCGAGGG
CGACGCTGCCCGCGAGGTCCAGGCGCTGGCCGCTGAAATTAAATCAAAACTCATTTGAGTTAATGAGGTA
AAGAGAAAATGAGCAAAAGCACAAACACGCTAAGTGCCGGCCGTCCGAGCGCACGCAGCAGCAAGGCTGC
AACGTTGGCCAGCCTGGCAGACACGCCAGCCATGAAGCGGGTCAACTTTCAGTTGCCGGCGGAGGATCAC
ACCAAGCTGAAGATGTACGCGGTACGCCAAGGCAAGACCATTACCGAGCTGCTATCTGAATACATCGCGC
AGCTACCAGAGTAAATGAGCAAATGAATAAATGAGTAGATGAATTTTAGCGGCTAAAGGAGGCGGCATGG
AAAATCAAGAACAACCAGGCACCGACGCCGTGGAATGCCCCATGTGTGGAGGAACGGGCGGTTGGCCAGG
CGTAAGCGGCTGGGTTGCCTGCCGGCCCTGCAATGGCACTGGAACCCCCAAGCCCGAGGAATCGGCGTGA
GCGGTCGCAAACCATCCGGCCCGGTACAAATCGGCGCGGCGCTGGGTGATGACCTGGTGGAGAAGTTGAA
GGCCGCGCAGGCCGCCCAGCGGCAACGCATCGAGGCAGAAGCACGCCCCGGTGAATCGTGGCAAGCGGCC
GCTGATCGAATCCGCAAAGAATCCCGGCAACCGCCGGCAGCCGGTGCGCCGTCGATTAGGAAGCCGCCCA
AGGGCGACGAGCAACCAGATTTTTTCGTTCCGATGCTCTATGACGTGGGCACCCGCGATAGTCGCAGCAT
CATGGACGTGGCCGTTTTCCGTCTGTCGAAGCGTGACCGACGAGCTGGCGAGGTGATCCGCTACGAGCTT
CCAGACGGGCACGTAGAGGTTTCCGCAGGGCCGGCCGGCATGGCCAGTGTGTGGGATTACGACCTGGTAC
TGATGGCGGTTTCCCATCTAACCGAATCCATGAACCGATACCGGGAAGGGAAGGGAGACAAGCCCGGCCG
CGTGTTCCGTCCACACGTTGCGGACGTACTCAAGTTCTGCCGGCGAGCCGATGGCGGAAAGCAGAAAGAC
GACCTGGTAGAAACCTGCATTCGGTTAAACACCACGCACGTTGCCATGCAGCGTACGAAGAAGGCCAAGA
ACGGCCGCCTGGTGACGGTATCCGAGGGTGAAGCCTTGATTAGCCGCTACAAGATCGTAAAGAGCGAAAC
CGGGCGGCCGGAGTACATCGAGATCGAGCTAGCTGATTGGATGTACCGCGAGATCACAGAAGGCAAGAAC
CCGGACGTGCTGACGGTTCACCCCGATTACTTTTTGATCGATCCCGGCATCGGCCGTTTTCTCTACCGCC
TGGCACGCCGCGCCGCAGGCAAGGCAGAAGCCAGATGGTTGTTCAAGACGATCTACGAACGCAGTGGCAG
CGCCGGAGAGTTCAAGAAGTTCTGTTTCACCGTGCGCAAGCTGATCGGGTCAAATGACCTGCCGGAGTAC
GATTTGAAGGAGGAGGCGGGGCAGGCTGGCCCGATCCTAGTCATGCGCTACCGCAACCTGATCGAGGGCG
AAGCATCCGCCGGTTCCTAATGTACGGAGCAGATGCTAGGGCAAATTGCCCTAGCAGGGGAAAAAGGTCG
AAAAGGACTCTTTCCTGTGGATAGCACGTACATTGGGAACCCAAAGCCGTACATTGGGAACCGGAACCCG
TACATTGGGAACCCAAAGCCGTACATTGGGAACCGGTCACACATGTAAGTGACTGATATAAAAGAGAAAA
AAGGCGATTTTTCCGCCTAAAACTCTTTAAAACTTATTAAAACTCTTAAAACCCGCCTGGCCTGTGCATA
ACTGTCTGGCCAGCGCACAGCCGAAGAGCTGCAAAAAGCGCCTACCCTTCGGTCGCTGCGCTCCCTACGC
CCCGCCGCTTCGCGTCGGCCTATCGCGGCCGCTGGCCGCTCAAAAATGGCTGGCCTACGGCCAGGCAATC
TACCAGGGCGCGGACAAGCCGCGCCGTCGCCACTCGACCGCCGGCGCCCACATCAAGGCACCCTGCCTCG
CGCGTTTCGGTGATGACGGTGAAAACCTCTGACACATGCAGCTCCCGGAGACAGTCACAGCTTGTCTGTA
AGCGGATGCCGGGAGCAGACAAGCCCGTCAGGGCGCGTCAGCGGGT
Features (pLannotate 1.2.2; 21 found; start..end, strand, type, name):
     18..158     +  misc_feature   bom: basis of mobility region from pBR322
    344..932     -  rep_origin     ori: high-copy-number ColE1/pMB1/pBR322/pUC origin of replication
   1003..1021    -  promoter       T7 promoter: promoter for bacteriophage T7 RNA polymerase
   1155..1964    +  CDS            KanR: aminoglycoside phosphotransferase; aph(3')-Ia; confers resistance to kanamycin in bacteria or G418 (Geneticin®) in eukaryotes
   2220..2244    +  misc_feature   LB T-DNA repeat: left border repeat from nopaline C58 T-DNA
   2403..2586    +  promoter       NOS promoter: nopaline synthase promoter NOS promoter
   2607..3632    +  CDS            HygR: hygromycin B phosphotransferase confers resistance to hygromycin
   3724..3883    +  polyA_signal   CaMV poly(A) signal (fragment): cauliflower mosaic virus polyadenylation signal
   9931..10011   +  CDS            RBCS.3A (fragment): RBS3_PEA - Experimental evidence at protein level: Swiss-Prot protein existence level 1. RuBisCO catalyzes two reactions: the carboxylation of D- ribulose 1,5-bisphosphate, the primary event in carbon dioxide fixation, as well as the oxidative fragmentation of the pentose substrate. Both reactions occur simultaneously and in competition at the same active site. Although the small subunit is not catalytic it is essential for maximal activity (Probable). Binds to abscisic acid (ABA); only half of the possible binding sites are occupied in the crystal; and there are indications this is a low affi
  12847..12865   +  CDS            9xHis (fragment): 9xHis affinity tag
  12875..12902   +  ncRNA          CRISPR-DR4: Accession: RF01317 - CRISPR RNA direct repeat element
  12935..13651   +  CDS            mCitrine: mCitrine is a basic (constitutively fluorescent) yellow fluorescent protein published in 2001, derived from Aequorea victoria.
  13713..13965   +  terminator     NOS terminator: nopaline synthase terminator and poly(A) signal
  15462..16022   +  CDS            cas6f: CAS6_PSEAB - Also known as csy4. Experimental evidence at protein level: Swiss-Prot protein existence level 1. CRISPR (clustered regularly interspaced short palindromic repeat) is an adaptive immune system that provides protection against mobile genetic elements (viruses, transposable elements and conjugative plasmids). CRISPR clusters contain sequences complementary to antecedent mobile elements and target invading nucleic acids. CRISPR clusters are transcribed and processed into CRISPR RNA (crRNA). Processes pre-crRNA into individual crRNA units. Absolutely required for crRNA production or s
  16062..16310   +  terminator     HSP terminator: efficient transcription terminator from the Arabidopsis thaliana heat shock protein 18.2 gene (Nagaya et al., 2010)
  16374..16398   +  misc_feature   RB T-DNA repeat: right border repeat from nopaline C58 T-DNA
  16738..17139   +  CDS            Y4CG_SINFN (fragment): Protein inferred from homology: Swiss-Prot protein existence level 3. From Sinorhizobium fredii (strain NBRC 101917 / NGR234).
  17699..18328   +  CDS            pVS1 StaA: stability protein from the Pseudomonas plasmid pVS1 (Heeb et al., 2000)
  18757..19830   +  CDS            pVS1 RepA: replication protein from the Pseudomonas plasmid pVS1 (Heeb et al., 2000)
  19896..20090   +  rep_origin     pVS1 oriV: origin of replication for the Pseudomonas plasmid pVS1 (Heeb et al., 2000)
  20293..20332   +  CDS            rop (fragment): Rop protein, which maintains plasmids at low copy number; rop
