[The description below was written by a language model from this plasmid's Addgene catalogue record and pLannotate feature annotations shown in this document.]
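Description:
pMB45 is a roughly 20.4 kb binary T-DNA vector for plant expression and CRISPR work, assembled by Golden Gate cloning in the LIIIβ F A-B (BB53) level III backbone. It replicates in E. coli through a high-copy ColE1/pUC-type origin with an adjacent bom mobilisation region. The pVS1 oriV, RepA and StaA functions support replication and stable maintenance in Agrobacterium. A kanamycin resistance gene (aph(3')-Ia) outside the borders provides bacterial selection.

Between the nopaline-type left and right border repeats, the annotated features begin with a plant selection cassette: a NOS promoter driving hygromycin phosphotransferase, ending in a CaMV poly(A) signal. Further along is a yellow fluorescent protein coding sequence, annotated as mCitrine and listed in the record as mEYFP. It is preceded by a short His-tag fragment and a CRISPR direct repeat element and followed by the NOS terminator. Near the right border sits a Csy4 (Cas6f) coding sequence with the Arabidopsis HSP18.2 terminator. Csy4 is an endoribonuclease that cleaves its recognition hairpins and can release individual crRNAs from a longer transcript.

The catalogue entry states that the construct also carries Cas12a, partly derived from a tt_At_LbCas12a sequence, plus 5' and 3' target sites (set I). Large stretches of the T-DNA are unannotated in the automated feature table, so the Cas12a gene, the target sites and the promoters driving Cas12a, Csy4 and the reporter are not identified there. A short pea RBCS-3A fragment is also detected, but its role is not stated.

The plasmid was built for a Lotus callus assay that quantifies the efficiency of RNA-guided genome editing in plants. The fluorescent protein is listed as a marker alongside hygromycin.
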