Addgene plasmid #223012: pMB45
Purpose: Cas12a and Csy4 with 5' and 3' targets (I) for Lotus callus assay
Depositing lab: Martin Parniske. Depositing organization: Ludwig-Maximilians-Universitaet Muenchen (LMU). Publication: A quantitative assay for the efficiency of RNA-guided genome editing in plants. Bircheneder M, Schreiber T, Tissier A, Parniske M. Plant J. 2024 Sep;119(5):2564-2577. doi: 10.1111/tpj.16931. Epub 2024 Jul 20. PubMed 39032106.
Backbone
  Vector backbone: LIIIβ F A-B - BB53
  Backbone manufacturer: Binder et al., 2014
  Vector type: Plant Expression, CRISPR
  Selectable markers: Hygromycin ; mEYFP
Growth in bacteria
  Bacterial resistance: Kanamycin, 50 μg/mL
  Growth temperature: 30°C
  Growth strain: NEB Stable
  Copy number: High Copy
Gene/Insert
  Gene/Insert name: Cas12a and Csy4 with 5' and 3' targets (I)
  Cloning method: Golden Gate
  Sequencing primers: 5′ GGTGGCAGGATATATTGTGGTG; 3′ CGCTCTTTTCTCTTAGGTTTACCC
Resource information
  A portion of this plasmid was derived from a plasmid made by: Holger Puchta (sequence of tt_At_LbCas12a).
Terms and licenses: Academic/Nonprofit Terms; Industry Terms: Not Available to Industry
How to cite: pMB45 was a gift from Martin Parniske (Addgene plasmid # 223012 ; http://n2t.net/addgene:223012 ; RRID:Addgene_223012)
